Addgene plasmid #27400: pQO18 TEV-L400C
Depositing lab: Jonathan Javitch. Depositing organization: Columbia University. Publication: Single-molecule dynamics of gating in a neurotransmitter transporter homologue. Zhao Y, Terry D, Shi L, Weinstein H, Blanchard SC, Javitch JA. Nature. 2010 May 13. 465(7295):188-93. 10.1038/nature09057 PubMed 20463731.
Backbone
  Vector backbone: pQE
  Backbone manufacturer: Qiagen
  Vector type: Bacterial Expression
Growth in bacteria
  Bacterial resistance: Ampicillin, 100 μg/mL
  Growth temperature: 37°C
  Growth strain: DH5alpha
  Copy number: High Copy
Gene/Insert
  Gene/Insert name: leuT
  Species: Aquifex aeolicus
  Insert size (bp): 1607
  Mutation: Changed Leu 400 to Cys
  Tag / fusion protein: HisX10 (N terminal on insert); TEV (N terminal on insert)
  Cloning method: Restriction Enzyme; 5′ cloning site NcoI (not destroyed); 3′ cloning site HindIII (not destroyed)
  Sequencing primers: 5′ pQE-Fwd
Terms and licenses: Academic/Nonprofit Terms; Industry Terms: Not Available to Industry
Depositor comments: The leuT gene is codon-optimized for the expression in E. coli and designed as cassette version that contains unique restriction sites in the pQE vector background and was first described in Shi, Quick et al., 2008.
How to cite: pQO18 TEV-L400C was a gift from Jonathan Javitch (Addgene plasmid # 27400 ; http://n2t.net/addgene:27400 ; RRID:Addgene_27400)
