[The description below was written by a language model from this plasmid's Addgene catalogue record and pLannotate feature annotations shown in this document.]
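Description:
pQO18 TEV-L400C is a bacterial expression plasmid built on a Qiagen pQE backbone for producing a mutant form of LeuT, the leucine transporter from Aquifex aeolicus that serves as a bacterial homologue of neurotransmitter transporters. It replicates in E. coli from a high-copy ColE1/pMB1-type origin and is selected with ampicillin through the bla gene and its own promoter. The feature table also shows a pBR322 bom region, a short rop fragment, and a promoter-proximal chloramphenicol acetyltransferase fragment flanked by the lambda t0 and rrnB T1 terminators, an arrangement typical of pQE vectors. Only ampicillin is listed as the selection.

Expression is driven by the phage T5 promoter, which is recognised by the host RNA polymerase and is controlled by lac operator sequences. The plasmid carries its own lacI gene under the lacIq promoter, so transcription is repressed until it is induced with IPTG. The roughly 1.6 kb leuT insert sits between NcoI and HindIII sites. According to the depositor, it is codon-optimised for E. coli and designed as a cassette with unique restriction sites, which makes it easy to swap segments and introduce mutations. It is preceded by an N-terminal polyhistidine tag and a TEV protease site, allowing affinity purification followed by tag removal. The catalogue entry describes the tag as 10xHis, whereas the automated annotation labels it 8xHis. The short pepN hit near the 3′ end of the insert region is probably an annotation artefact.

This variant carries a Leu400-to-Cys substitution. Given the associated single-molecule study of transporter gating dynamics, the introduced cysteine plausibly serves as a site for thiol-directed labelling, although the record does not state this explicitly.
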