Features (pLannotate 1.2.2; 18 found; start..end, strand, type, name):
     10..54      +  promoter       T5 promoter: bacteriophage T5 promoter for E. coli RNA polymerase, with embedded lac operator
     62..78      +  protein_bind   lac operator: The lac repressor binds to the lac operator to inhibit transcription in E. coli. This inhibition can be relieved by adding lactose or isopropyl-β-D-thiogalactopyranoside (IPTG). lac repressor encoded by lacI
    141..164     +  CDS            8xHis: 8xHis affinity tag
    177..197     +  CDS            TEV site: tobacco etch virus (TEV) protease recognition and cleavage site
   1740..1817    +  CDS            pepN (fragment): AMPN_LACLC - Also known as lap. Experimental evidence at protein level: Swiss-Prot protein existence level 1. Aminopeptidase with broad substrate specificity to several peptides. It has more affinity for oligopeptides than for dipeptides. It plays an essential role in the metabolism, it may be involved in nitrogen supply or protein turnover (By similarity). From Lactococcus lactis subsp. cremoris (Streptococcus cremoris).
   1854..1948    +  terminator     lambda t0 terminator: transcription terminator from phage lambda
   1963..1991    +  promoter       cat promoter (fragment): promoter of the E. coli cat gene encoding chloramphenicol acetyltransferase
   1992..2655    +  CDS            CmR (fragment): chloramphenicol acetyltransferase; cat; confers resistance to chloramphenicol
   2720..2806    +  terminator     rrnB T1 terminator: Escherichia coli rrnB; transcription terminator T1 from the E. coli rrnB gene
   2829..2846    -  promoter       tet promoter (fragment): E. coli promoter for tetracycline efflux protein gene
   2865..2886    -  protein_bind   CAP binding site: CAP binding activates transcription in the presence of cAMP. E. coli catabolite activator protein
   2899..3981    -  CDS            lacI: lac repressor; lacI; The lac repressor binds to the lac operator to inhibit transcription in E. coli. This inhibition can be relieved by adding lactose or isopropyl-β-D-thiogalactopyranoside (IPTG).
   3982..4059    -  promoter       lacIq promoter: lacI (mutant); In the lacIq allele, a single base change in the promoter boosts expression of the lacI gene about 10-fold.
   4108..4149    +  CDS            rop (fragment): Rop protein, which maintains plasmids at low copy number; rop
   4251..4391    +  misc_feature   bom: basis of mobility region from pBR322
   4577..5165    -  rep_origin     ori: high-copy-number ColE1/pMB1/pBR322/pUC origin of replication
   5336..6196    -  CDS            AmpR: β-lactamase; bla; confers resistance to ampicillin, carbenicillin, and related antibiotics
   6197..6301    -  promoter       AmpR promoter: bla
>Addgene plasmid #27400 | pQO18 TEV-L400C | depositor full sequence | sequence record 12932 | Author sequence
CTCGAGAAATCATAAAAAATTTATTTGCTTTGTGAGCGGATAACAATTATAATAGATTCAATTGTGAGCG
GATAACAATTTCACACAGAATTCGAAGGAACTACAAAATAAATTATAAGGAGGCACTCACCATGTCGCAT
CACCATCACCATCACCATCACCATCACGATGACGATGAAAACCTGTATTTTCAGTCCATGGAAGTGAAAC
GCGAACATTGGGCGACCCGCCTGGGCCTGATTCTGGCGATGGCGGGCAACGCGGTGGGCCTGGGCAACTT
TCTGCGCTTTCCTGTACAGGCGGCGGAAAACGGCGGCGGCGCGTTTATGATTCCGTATATTATTGCGTTT
CTGCTGGTGGGCATTCCGCTGATGTGGATTGAATGGGCGATGGGCCGCTATGGCGGCGCGCAGGGCCACG
GCACCACACCTGCGATTTTTTATCTGCTGTGGCGCAACCGCTTTGCGAAAATTCTGGGCGTGTTTGGCCT
GTGGATTCCGCTGGTGGTGGCGATTTATTATGTGTATATTGAAAGCTGGACCCTGGGCTTTGCGATTAAA
TTTCTGGTGGGCCTGGTGCCGGAACCGCCGCCGAACGCGACGGATCCGGATAGCATTCTGCGCCCGTTTA
AAGAATTTCTGTATAGCTATATTGGCGTGCCGAAAGGCGATGAACCGATTCTGAAACCGAGCCTGTTTGC
GTATATTGTGTTTCTGATTACCATGTTTATTAACGTGAGCATTCTGATTCGCGGCATTAGCAAAGGCATT
GAGCGCTTTGCGAAAATTGCGATGCCGACCCTGTTTATTCTGGCGGTGTTTCTGGTGATTCGCGTGTTTC
TGCTGGAAACCCCGAACGGCACCGCTGCAGATGGCCTGAACTTTCTGTGGACCCCGGATTTTGAAAAACT
GAAAGATCCGGGCGTGTGGATTGCGGCGGTGGGCCAGATTTTTTTTACCCTGAGCCTGGGCTTTGGCGCG
ATTATTACCTATGCGAGCTATGTACGTAAAGATCAGGATATTGTGCTGAGCGGCCTGACCGCGGCGACCC
TGAACGAAAAAGCGGAAGTGATTCTGGGCGGCAGCATTAGCATTCCGGCGGCGGTGGCGTTTTTTGGCGT
GGCGAACGCGGTGGCGATTGCGAAAGCGGGCGCGTTTAACCTAGGCTTTATTACCCTGCCGGCGATTTTT
AGCCAGACCGCGGGCGGCACCTTTCTGGGCTTTCTGTGGTTTTTTCTGCTGTTTTTTGCGGGCCTGACCA
GCAGCATTGCGATTATGCAGCCGATGATTGCGTTTCTGGAAGATGAACTTAAGCTGAGCCGCAAACATGC
GGTGCTGTGGACCGCGGCGATTGTGTTTTTTAGCGCGCATCTGGTGATGTTTCTGAACAAAAGCTGCGAT
GAAATGGATTTTTGGGCGGGTACCATTGGCGTGGTGTTTTTTGGCCTGACCGAACTGATTATTTTTTTTT
GGATTTTTGGCGCGGATAAAGCGTGGGAGGAGATTAACCGCGGCGGCATTATTAAAGTGCCGCGCATTTA
TTATTATGTGATGCGCTATATTACCCCGGCGTTTCTGGCGGTGCTGCTGGTGGTGTGGGCCCGGGAATAT
ATTCCGAAAATTATGGAAGAAACCCATTGGACCGTGTGGATTACCCGCTTTTATATTATTGGCCTGTTTC
TGTTTCTGACCTTTCTGGTGTTTCTGGCGGAACGCCGCCGCAACCATGAAAGCGCGTAAGCTTTCTTTGA
ACCAAAATTAGAAAACCAAGGCTTGAAACGTTCAATTGAAATGGCAATTAAACAAATTACAGCACGTGGT
ACAAAGTGGTGATAGCTTAATTAGCTGAGCTTGGACTCCTGTTGATAGATCCAGTAATGACCTCAGAACT
CCATCTGGATTTGTTCAGAACGCTCGGTTGCCGCCGGGCGTTTTTTATTGGTGAGAATCCAAGCTAGCTT
GGCGAGATTTTCAGGAGCTAAGGAAGCTAAAATGGAGAAAAAAATCACTGGATATACCACCGTTGATATA
TCCCAATGGCATCGTAAAGAACATTTTGAGGCATTTCAGTCAGTTGCTCAATGTACCTATAACCAGACCG
TTCAGCTGGATATTACGGCCTTTTTAAAGACCGTAAAGAAAAATAAGCACAAGTTTTATCCGGCCTTTAT
TCACATTCTTGCCCGCCTGATGAATGCTCATCCGGAATTTCGTATGGCAATGAAAGACGGTGAGCTGGTG
ATATGGGATAGTGTTCACCCTTGTTACACCGTTTTCCATGAGCAAACTGAAACGTTTTCATCGCTCTGGA
GTGAATACCACGACGATTTCCGGCAGTTTCTACACATATATTCGCAAGATGTGGCGTGTTACGGTGAAAA
CCTGGCCTATTTCCCTAAAGGGTTTATTGAGAATATGTTTTTCGTCTCAGCCAATCCCTGGGTGAGTTTC
ACCAGTTTTGATTTAAACGTGGCCAATATGGACAACTTCTTCGCCCCCGTTTTCACCATGCATGGGCAAA
TATTATACGCAAGGCGACAAGGTGCTGATGCCGCTGGCGATTCAGGTTCATCATGCCGTCTGTGATGGCT
TCCATGTCGGCAGAATGCTTAATGAATTACAACAGTACTGCGATGAGTGGCAGGGCGGGGCGTAATTTTT
TTAAGGCAGTTATTGGTGCCCTTAAACGCCTGGGGTAATGACTCTCTAGCTTGAGGCATCAAATAAAACG
AAAGGCTCAGTCGAAAGACTGGGCCTTTCGTTTTATCTGTTGTTTGTCGGTGAACGCTCTCCTGAGTAGG
ACAAATCCGCCCTCTAGATTACGTGCAGTCGATGATAAGCTGTCAAACATGAGAATTGTGCCTAATGAGT
GAGCTAACTTACATTAATTGCGTTGCGCTCACTGCCCGCTTTCCAGTCGGGAAACCTGTCGTGCCAGCTG
CATTAATGAATCGGCCAACGCGCGGGGAGAGGCGGTTTGCGTATTGGGCGCCAGGGTGGTTTTTCTTTTC
ACCAGTGAGACGGGCAACAGCTGATTGCCCTTCACCGCCTGGCCCTGAGAGAGTTGCAGCAAGCGGTCCA
CGCTGGTTTGCCCCAGCAGGCGAAAATCCTGTTTGATGGTGGTTAACGGCGGGATATAACATGAGCTGTC
TTCGGTATCGTCGTATCCCACTACCGAGATATCCGCACCAACGCGCAGCCCGGACTCGGTAATGGCGCGC
ATTGCGCCCAGCGCCATCTGATCGTTGGCAACCAGCATCGCAGTGGGAACGATGCCCTCATTCAGCATTT
GCATGGTTTGTTGAAAACCGGACATGGCACTCCAGTCGCCTTCCCGTTCCGCTATCGGCTGAATTTGATT
GCGAGTGAGATATTTATGCCAGCCAGCCAGACGCAGACGCGCCGAGACAGAACTTAATGGGCCCGCTAAC
AGCGCGATTTGCTGGTGACCCAATGCGACCAGATGCTCCACGCCCAGTCGCGTACCGTCTTCATGGGAGA
AAATAATACTGTTGATGGGTGTCTGGTCAGAGACATCAAGAAATAACGCCGGAACATTAGTGCAGGCAGC
TTCCACAGCAATGGCATCCTGGTCATCCAGCGGATAGTTAATGATCAGCCCACTGACGCGTTGCGCGAGA
AGATTGTGCACCGCCGCTTTACAGGCTTCGACGCCGCTTCGTTCTACCATCGACACCACCACGCTGGCAC
CCAGTTGATCGGCGCGAGATTTAATCGCCGCGACAATTTGCGACGGCGCGTGCAGGGCCAGACTGGAGGT
GGCAACGCCAATCAGCAACGACTGTTTGCCCGCCAGTTGTTGTGCCACGCGGTTGGGAATGTAATTCAGC
TCCGCCATCGCCGCTTCCACTTTTTCCCGCGTTTTCGCAGAAACGTGGCTGGCCTGGTTCACCACGCGGG
AAACGGTCTGATAAGAGACACCGGCATACTCTGCGACATCGTATAACGTTACTGGTTTCACATTCACCAC
CCTGAATTGACTCTCTTCCGGGCGCTATCATGCCATACCGCGAAAGGTTTTGCACCATTCGATGGTGTCG
GAATTTCGGGCAGCGTTGGGTCCTGGCCACGGGTGCGCATGATCTAGAGCTGCCTCGCGCGTTTCGGTGA
TGACGGTGAAAACCTCTGACACATGCAGCTCCCGGAGACGGTCACAGCTTGTCTGTAAGCGGATGCCGGG
AGCAGACAAGCCCGTCAGGGCGCGTCAGCGGGTGTTGGCGGGTGTCGGGGCGCAGCCATGACCCAGTCAC
GTAGCGATAGCGGAGTGTATACTGGCTTAACTATGCGGCATCAGAGCAGATTGTACTGAGAGTGCACCAT
ATGCGGTGTGAAATACCGCACAGATGCGTAAGGAGAAAATACCGCATCAGGCGCTCTTCCGCTTCCTCGC
TCACTGACTCGCTGCGCTCGGTCGTTCGGCTGCGGCGAGCGGTATCAGCTCACTCAAAGGCGGTAATACG
GTTATCCACAGAATCAGGGGATAACGCAGGAAAGAACATGTGAGCAAAAGGCCAGCAAAAGGCCAGGAAC
CGTAAAAAGGCCGCGTTGCTGGCGTTTTTCCATAGGCTCCGCCCCCCTGACGAGCATCACAAAAATCGAC
GCTCAAGTCAGAGGTGGCGAAACCCGACAGGACTATAAAGATACCAGGCGTTTCCCCCTGGAAGCTCCCT
CGTGCGCTCTCCTGTTCCGACCCTGCCGCTTACCGGATACCTGTCCGCCTTTCTCCCTTCGGGAAGCGTG
GCGCTTTCTCATAGCTCACGCTGTAGGTATCTCAGTTCGGTGTAGGTCGTTCGCTCCAAGCTGGGCTGTG
TGCACGAACCCCCCGTTCAGCCCGACCGCTGCGCCTTATCCGGTAACTATCGTCTTGAGTCCAACCCGGT
AAGACACGACTTATCGCCACTGGCAGCAGCCACTGGTAACAGGATTAGCAGAGCGAGGTATGTAGGCGGT
GCTACAGAGTTCTTGAAGTGGTGGCCTAACTACGGCTACACTAGAAGGACAGTATTTGGTATCTGCGCTC
TGCTGAAGCCAGTTACCTTCGGAAAAAGAGTTGGTAGCTCTTGATCCGGCAAACAAACCACCGCTGGTAG
CGGTGGTTTTTTTGTTTGCAAGCAGCAGATTACGCGCAGAAAAAAAGGATCTCAAGAAGATCCTTTGATC
TTTTCTACGGGGTCTGACGCTCAGTGGAACGAAAACTCACGTTAAGGGATTTTGGTCATGAGATTATCAA
AAAGGATCTTCACCTAGATCCTTTTAAATTAAAAATGAAGTTTTAAATCAATCTAAAGTATATATGAGTA
AACTTGGTCTGACAGTTACCAATGCTTAATCAGTGAGGCACCTATCTCAGCGATCTGTCTATTTCGTTCA
TCCATAGTTGCCTGACTCCCCGTCGTGTAGATAACTACGATACGGGAGGGCTTACCATCTGGCCCCAGTG
CTGCAATGATACCGCGAGACCCACGCTCACCGGCTCCAGATTTATCAGCAATAAACCAGCCAGCCGGAAG
GGCCGAGCGCAGAAGTGGTCCTGCAACTTTATCCGCCTCCATCCAGTCTATTAATTGTTGCCGGGAAGCT
AGAGTAAGTAGTTCGCCAGTTAATAGTTTGCGCAACGTTGTTGCCATTGCTACAGGCATCGTGGTGTCAC
GCTCGTCGTTTGGTATGGCTTCATTCAGCTCCGGTTCCCAACGATCAAGGCGAGTTACATGATCCCCCAT
GTTGTGCAAAAAAGCGGTTAGCTCCTTCGGTCCTCCGATCGTTGTCAGAAGTAAGTTGGCCGCAGTGTTA
TCACTCATGGTTATGGCAGCACTGCATAATTCTCTTACTGTCATGCCATCCGTAAGATGCTTTTCTGTGA
CTGGTGAGTACTCAACCAAGTCATTCTGAGAATAGTGTATGCGGCGACCGAGTTGCTCTTGCCCGGCGTC
AATACGGGATAATACCGCGCCACATAGCAGAACTTTAAAAGTGCTCATCATTGGAAAACGTTCTTCGGGG
CGAAAACTCTCAAGGATCTTACCGCTGTTGAGATCCAGTTCGATGTAACCCACTCGTGCACCCAACTGAT
CTTCAGCATCTTTTACTTTCACCAGCGTTTCTGGGTGAGCAAAAACAGGAAGGCAAAATGCCGCAAAAAA
GGGAATAAGGGCGACACGGAAATGTTGAATACTCATACTCTTCCTTTTTCAATATTATTGAAGCATTTAT
CAGGGTTATTGTCTCATGAGCGGATACATATTTGAATGTATTTAGAAAAATAAACAAATAGGGGTTCCGC
GCACATTTCCCCGAAAAGTGCCACCTGACGTCTAAGAAACCATTATTATCATGACATTAACCTATAAAAA
TAGGCGTATCACGAGGCCCTTTCGTCTTCAC
