>Addgene plasmid #27400 | pQO18 TEV-L400C | addgene partial sequence | sequence record 33721 | 27400 with leuT-F (cgaaaaagcggaagtgattc)
GGCGGTGGCGTTTTTTGGCGTGGCGAACGCGGTGGCGATTGCGAAAGCGGGCGCGTTTAACCTAGGCTTT
ATTACCCTGCCGGCGATTTTTAGCCAGACCGCGGGCGGCACCTTTCTGGGCTTTCTGTGGTTTTTTCTGC
TGTTTTTTGCGGGCCTGACCAGCAGCATTGCGATTATGCAGCCGATGATTGCGTTTCTGGAAGATGAACT
TAAGCTGAGCCGCAAACATGCGGTGCTGTGGACCGCGGCGATTGTGTTTTTTAGCGCGCATCTGGTGATG
TTTCTGAACAAAAGCTGCGATGAAATGGATTTTTGGGCGGGTACCATTGGCGTGGTGTTTTTTGGCCTGA
CCGAACTGATTATTTTTTTTTGGATTTTTGGCGCGGATAAAGCGTGGGAGGAGATTAACCGCGGCGGCAT
TATTAAAGTGCCGCGCATTTATTATTATGTGATGCGCTATATTACCCCGGCGTTTCTGGCGGTGCTGCTG
GTGGTGTGGGCCCGGGAATATATTCCGAAAATTATGGAAGAAACCCATTGGACCGTGTGGATTACCCGCT
TTTATATTATTGGCCTGTTTCTGTTTCTGACCTTTCTGGTGTTTCTGGCGGAACGCCGCCGCAACCATGA
AAGCGCGTAAGCTTTCTTTGAACCAAAATTAGAAAACCAAGGCTTGAAACGTTCAATTGAAATGGCAATT
AAACAAATTACAGCACGTGGTACAAAGTGGTGATAGCTTAATTAGCTGAGCTTGGACTCCTGTTGATAGA
TCCAGTAATGACCTCAGAACTCCATCTGGATTTGTTCAGAACGCTCGGTTGCCGCCGGGCGTTTTTTATT
GGTGAGAATCCAAGCTAGCTTGGCGAGA
