>Addgene plasmid #27400 | pQO18 TEV-L400C | addgene partial sequence | sequence record 33722 | 27400 with Amp-R
CCGCTGTTGAGATCCAGTTCGATGTAACCCACTCGTGCACCCAACTGATCTTCAGCATCTTTTACTTTCA
CCAGCGTTTCTGGGTGAGCAAAAACAGGAAGGCAAAATGCCGCAAAAAAGGGAATAAGGGCGACACGGAA
ATGTTGAATACTCATACTCTTCCTTTTTCAATATTATTGAAGCATTTATCAGGGTTATTGTCTCATGAGC
GGATACATATTTGAATGTATTTAGAAAAATAAACAAATAGGGGTTCCGCGCACATTTCCCCGAAAAGTGC
CACCTGACGTCTAAGAAACCATTATTATCATGACATTAACCTATAAAAATAGGCGTATCACGAGGCCCTT
TCGTCTTCACCTCGAGAAATCATAAAAAATTTATTTGCTTTGTGANCGGATAACAATTATAATAGATTCA
ATTGTGAGCGGATAACAATTTCACACAGAATTCGAAGGAACTACAAAATAAATTATAAGGAGGCACTCAC
CATGTCGCATCACCATCACCATCACCATCACCATCACGATGACGATGAAAACCTGTATTTTCAGTCCATG
GAAGTGAAACGCGAACATTGGGCGACCCGCCTGGGCCTGATTCTGGCGATGGCGGGCAACGCGGTGGGCC
TGGGCAACTTTCTGCGCTTTCCTGTACAGGCGGCGGAAAACGGCGGCGGCGCGTTTATGATTCCGTATAT
TATTGCGTTTCTGCTGGTGGGCATTCCGCTGATGTGGATTGAATGGGCGATGGGCCGCTATGGCGGCGCG
CA
